>Addgene plasmid #218425 | pcDNA5/FRT/TO GABARAP(G116A)-mTagBFP2-GABARAP(5X) | addgene full sequence | sequence record 434958 | Addgene NGS Result
GACGGATCGGGAGATCTCCCGATCCCCTATGGTGCACTCTCAGTACAATCTGCTCTGATGCCGCATAGTT
AAGCCAGTATCTGCTCCCTGCTTGTGTGTTGGAGGTCGCTGAGTAGTGCGCGAGCAAAATTTAAGCTACA
ACAAGGCAAGGCTTGACCGACAATTGCATGAAGAATCTGCTTAGGGTTAGGCGTTTTGCGCTGCTTCGCG
ATGTACGGGCCAGATATACGCGTTGACATTGATTATTGACTAGTTATTAATAGTAATCAATTACGGGGTC
ATTAGTTCATAGCCCATATATGGAGTTCCGCGTTACATAACTTACGGTAAATGGCCCGCCTGGCTGACCG
CCCAACGACCCCCGCCCATTGACGTCAATAATGACGTATGTTCCCATAGTAACGCCAATAGGGACTTTCC
ATTGACGTCAATGGGTGGAGTATTTACGGTAAACTGCCCACTTGGCAGTACATCAAGTGTATCATATGCC
AAGTACGCCCCCTATTGACGTCAATGACGGTAAATGGCCCGCCTGGCATTATGCCCAGTACATGACCTTA
TGGGACTTTCCTACTTGGCAGTACATCTACGTATTAGTCATCGCTATTACCATGGTGATGCGGTTTTGGC
AGTACATCAATGGGCGTGGATAGCGGTTTGACTCACGGGGATTTCCAAGTCTCCACCCCATTGACGTCAA
TGGGAGTTTGTTTTGGCACCAAAATCAACGGGACTTTCCAAAATGTCGTAACAACTCCGCCCCATTGACG
CAAATGGGCGGTAGGCGTGTACGGTGGGAGGTCTATATAAGCAGAGCTCTCCCTATCAGTGATAGAGATC
TCCCTATCAGTGATAGAGATCGTCGACGAGCTCGTTTAGTGAACCGTCAGATCGCCTGGAGACGCCATCC
ACGCTGTTTTGACCTCCATAGAAGACACCGGGACCGATCCAGCCTCCGGACTCTAGCGTTTAAACGCAAC
CATGAAGTTCGTGTACAAAGAAGAGCATCCGTTCGAGAAGCGCCGCTCTGAGGGCGAGAAGATCCGAAAG
AAATACCCGGACCGGGTGCCGGTGATAGTAGAAAAGGCTCCCAAAGCTCGGATAGGAGACCTGGACAAAA
AGAAATACCTGGTGCCTTCTGATCTCACAGTTGGTCAGTTCTACTTCTTGATCCGGAAGCGAATTCATCT
CCGAGCTGAGGATGCCTTGTTTTTCTTTGTCAACAATGTCATTCCACCCACCAGTGCCACAATGGGTCAG
CTGTACCAGGAACACCATGAAGAAGACTTCTTTCTCTACATTGCCTACAGTGACGAAAGTGTCTACGCTC
TGTCCGGATCAGATGGATCCATGGTGTCTAAGGGCGAAGAGCTGATTAAGGAGAACATGCACATGAAGCT
GTACATGGAGGGCACCGTGGACAACCATCACTTCAAGTGCACATCCGAGGGCGAAGGCAAGCCCTACGAG
GGCACCCAGACCATGAGAATCAAGGTGGTCGAGGGCGGCCCTCTCCCCTTCGCCTTCGACATCCTGGCTA
CTAGCTTCCTCTACGGCAGCAAGACCTTCATCAACCACACCCAGGGCATCCCCGACTTCTTCAAGCAGTC
CTTCCCTGAGGGCTTCACATGGGAGAGAGTCACCACATACGAAGACGGGGGCGTGCTGACCGCTACCCAG
GACACCAGCCTCCAGGACGGCTGCCTCATCTACAACGTCAAGATCAGAGGGGTGAACTTCACATCCAACG
GCCCTGTGATGCAGAAGAAAACACTCGGCTGGGAGGCCTTCACCGAGACGCTGTACCCCGCTGACGGCGG
CCTGGAAGGCAGAAACGACATGGCCCTGAAGCTCGTGGGCGGGAGCCATCTGATCGCAAACGCCAAGACC
ACATATAGATCCAAGAAACCCGCTAAGAACCTCAAGATGCCTGGCGTCTACTATGTGGACTACAGACTGG
AAAGAATCAAGGAGGCCAACAACGAGACCTACGTCGAGCAGCACGAGGTGGCAGTGGCCAGATACTGCGA
CCTCCCTAGCAAACTGGGGCACAAGCTTAATTCCGGACTCAGATCTCGAGCTATGGCATTCGTGTACAAA
GAAGAGCATCCGTTCGAGGCGCGCGCATCTGAGGGCGAGGCAATCCGAGCCAAATACCCGGACCGGGTGC
CGGTGATAGTAGAAAAGGCTCCCAAAGCTCGGATAGGAGACCTGGACAAAAAGAAATACCTGGTGCCTTC
TGATCTCACAGTTGGTCAGTTCTACTTCTTGATCCGGAAGCGAATTCATCTCCGAGCTGAGGATGCCTTG
TTTTTCTTTGTCAACAATGTCATTCCACCCACCAGTGCCACAATGGGTCAGCTGTACCAGGAACACCATG
AAGAAGACTTCTTTCTCTACATTGCCTACAGTGACGAAAGTGTCTACGGTCTGTAAGGGCCCACTTAAAC
CCGCTGATCAGCCTCGACTGTGCCTTCTAGTTGCCAGCCATCTGTTGTTTGCCCCTCCCCCGTGCCTTCC
TTGACCCTGGAAGGTGCCACTCCCACTGTCCTTTCCTAATAAAATGAGGAAATTGCATCGCATTGTCTGA
GTAGGTGTCATTCTATTCTGGGGGGTGGGGTGGGGCAGGACAGCAAGGGGGAGGATTGGGAAGACAATAG
CAGGCATGCTGGGGATGCGGTGGGCTCTATGGCTTCTGAGGCGGAAAGAACCAGCTGGGGCTCTAGGGGG
TATCCCC
[124 nt withheld, positions 2738-2861]
C
[91 nt withheld, positions 2863-2953]
AGGGTGATGGTTCACGTACCTAGAAGTTCCTATTCCGAAGTTCCTATTCTCTAGAAAGTATAGGAACTTC
CTTGGCCAAAAAGCCTGAACTCACCGCGACGTCTGTCGAGAAGTTTCTGATCGAAAAGTTCGACAGCGTC
TCCGACCTGATGCAGCTCTCGGAGGGCGAAGAATCTCGTGCTTTCAGCTTCGATGTAGGAGGGCGTGGAT
ATGTCCTGCGGGTAAATAGCTGCGCCGATGGTTTCTACAAAGATCGTTATGTTTATCGGCACTTTGCATC
GGCCGCGCTCCCGATTCCGGAAGTGCTTGACATTGGGGAATTCAGCGAGAGCCTGACCTATTGCATCTCC
CGCCGTGCACAGGGTGTCACGTTGCAAGACCTGCCTGAAACCGAACTGCCCGCTGTTCTGCAGCCGGTCG
CGGAGGCCATGGATGCGATCGCTGCGGCCGATCTTAGCCAGACGAGCGGGTTCGGCCCATTCGGACCGCA
AGGAATCGGTCAATACACTACATGGCGTGATTTCATATGCGCGATTGCTGATCCCCATGTGTATCACTGG
CAAACTGTGATGGACGACACCGTCAGTGCGTCCGTCGCGCAGGCTCTCGATGAGCTGATGCTTTGGGCCG
AGGACTGCCCCGAAGTCCGGCACCTCGTGCACGCGGATTTCGGCTCCAACAATGTCCTGACGGACAATGG
CCGCATAACAGCGGTCATTGACTGGAGCGAGGCGATGTTCGGGGATTCCCAATACGAGGTCGCCAACATC
TTCTTCTGGAGGCCGTGGTTGGCTTGTATGGAGCAGCAGACGCGCTACTTCGAGCGGAGGCATCCGGAGC
TTGCAGGATCGCCGCGGCTCCGGGCGTATATGCTCCGCATTGGTCTTGACCAACTCTATCAGAGCTTGGT
TGACGGCAATTTCGATGATGCAGCTTGGGCGCAGGGTCGATGCGACGCAATCGTCCGATCCGGAGCCGGG
ACTGTCGGGCGTACACAAATCGCCCGCAGAAGCGCGGCCGTCTGGACCGATGGCTGTGTAGAAGTACTCG
CCGATAGTGGAAACCGACGCCCCAGCACTCGTCCGAGGGCAAAGGAATAGCACGTACTACGAGATTTCGA
TTCCACCGCCGCCTTCTATGAAAGGTTGGGCTTCGGAATCGTTTTCCGGGACGCCGGCTGGATGATCCTC
CAGCGCGGGGATCTCATGCTGGAGTTCTTCGCCCACCCCAACTTGTTTATTGCAGCTTATAATGGTTACA
AATAAAGCAATAGCATCACAAATTTCACAAATAAAGCATTTTTTTCACTGCATTCTAGTTGTGGTTTGTC
CAAACTCATCAATGTATCTTATCATGTCTGTATACCGTCGACCTCTAGCTAGAGCTTGGCGTAATCATGG
TCATAGCTGTTTCCTGTGTGAAATTGTTATCCGCTCACAATTCCACACAACATACGAGCCGGAAGCATAA
AGTGTAAAGCCTGGGGTGCCTAATGAGTGAGCTAACTCACATTAATTGCGTTGCGCTCACTGCCCGCTTT
CCAGTCGGGAAACCTGTCGTGCCAGCTGCATTAATGAATCGGCCAACGCGCGGGGAGAGGCGGTTTGCGT
ATTGGGCGCTCTTCCGCTTCCTCGCTCACTGACTCGCTGCGCTCGGTCGTTCGGCTGCGGCGAGCGGTAT
CAGCTCACTCAAAGGCGGTAATACGGTTATCCACAGAATCAGGGGATAACGCAGGAAAGAACATGTGAGC
AAAAGGCCAGCAAAAGGCCAGGAACCGTAAAAAGGCCGCGTTGCTGGCGTTTTTCCATAGGCTCCGCCCC
CCTGACGAGCATCACAAAAATCGACGCTCAAGTCAGAGGTGGCGAAACCCGACAGGACTATAAAGATACC
AGGCGTTTCCCCCTGGAAGCTCCCTCGTGCGCTCTCCTGTTCCGACCCTGCCGCTTACCGGATACCTGTC
CGCCTTTCTCCCTTCGGGAAGCGTGGCGCTTTCTCATAGCTCACGCTGTAGGTATCTCAGTTCGGTGTAG
GTCGTTCGCTCCAAGCTGGGCTGTGTGCACGAACCCCCCGTTCAGCCCGACCGCTGCGCCTTATCCGGTA
ACTATCGTCTTGAGTCCAACCCGGTAAGACACGACTTATCGCCACTGGCAGCAGCCACTGGTAACAGGAT
TAGCAGAGCGAGGTATGTAGGCGGTGCTACAGAGTTCTTGAAGTGGTGGCCTAACTACGGCTACACTAGA
AGAACAGTATTTGGTATCTGCGCTCTGCTGAAGCCAGTTACCTTCGGAAAAAGAGTTGGTAGCTCTTGAT
CCGGCAAACAAACCACCGCTGGTAGCGGTGGTTTTTTTGTTTGCAAGCAGCAGATTACGCGCAGAAAAAA
AGGATCTCAAGAAGATCCTTTGATCTTTTCTACGGGGTCTGACGCTCAGTGGAACGAAAACTCACGTTAA
GGGATTTTGGTCATGAGATTATCAAAAAGGATCTTCACCTAGATCCTTTTAAATTAAAAATGAAGTTTTA
AATCAATCTAAAGTATATATGAGTAAACTTGGTCTGACAGTTACCAATGCTTAATCAGTGAGGCACCTAT
CTCAGCGATCTGTCTATTTCGTTCATCCATAGTTGCCTGACTCCCCGTCGTGTAGATAACTACGATACGG
GAGGGCTTACCATCTGGCCCCAGTGCTGCAATGATACCGCGAGACCCACGCTCACCGGCTCCAGATTTAT
CAGCAATAAACCAGCCAGCCGGAGGGGCCGAGCGCAGAAGTGGTCCTGCAACTTTATCCGCCTCCATCCA
GTCTATTAATTGTTGCCGGGAAGCTAGAGTAAGTAGTTCGCCAGTTAATAGTTTGCGCAACGTTGTTGCC
ATTGCTACAGGCATCGTGGTGTCACGCTCGTCGTTTGGTATGGCTTCATTCAGCTCCGGTTCCCAACGAT
CAAGGCGAGTTACATGATCCCCCATGTTGTGCAAAAAAGCGGTTAGCTCCTTCGGTCCTCCGATCGTTGT
CAGAAGTAAGTTGGCCGCAGTGTTATCACTCATGGTTATGGCAGCACTGCATAATTCTCTTACTGTCATG
CCATCCGTAAGATGCTTTTCTGTGACTGGTGAGTACTCAACCAAGTCATTCTGAGAATAGTGTATGCGGC
GACCGAGTTGCTCTTGCCCGGCGTCAATACGGGATAATACCGCGCCACATAGCAGAACTTTAAAAGTGCT
CATCATTGGAAAACGTTCTTCGGGGCGAAAACTCTCAAGGATCTTACCGCTGTTGAGATCCAGTTCGATG
TAACCCACTCGTGCACCCAACTGATCTTCAGCATCTTTTACTTTCACCAGCGTTTCTGGGTGAGCAAAAA
CAGGAAGGCAAAATGCCGCAAAAAAGGGAATAAGGGCGACACGGAAATGTTGAATACTCATACTCTTCCT
TTTTCAATATTATTGAAGCATTTATCAGGGTTATTGTCTCATGAGCGGATACATATTTGAATGTATTTAG
AAAAATAAACAAATAGGGGTTCCGCGCACATTTCCCCGAAAAGTGCCACCTGACGTC
Features (pLannotate 1.2.2; 24 found; start..end, strand, type, name):
     28..80      -  misc_feature   bom (fragment): basis of mobility region from pBR322
    235..614     +  enhancer       CMV enhancer: human cytomegalovirus immediate early enhancer
    615..818     +  promoter       CMV promoter: human cytomegalovirus (CMV) immediate early promoter
    820..839     +  promoter       PLtetO-1 promoter (fragment): modified phage lambda PL promoter with tet operator sites (Lutz and Bujard, 1997)
    841..860     +  promoter       PLtetO-1 promoter (fragment): modified phage lambda PL promoter with tet operator sites (Lutz and Bujard, 1997)
    868..901     +  promoter       TRE3GV promoter (fragment): 3rd-generation Tet-responsive promoter that can be activated by binding of Tet-On® 3G, optimized for retroviral and lentiviral vectors
    982..1332    +  CDS            GABARAP: GBRAP_HUMAN - Also known as FLC3B. Experimental evidence at protein level: Swiss-Prot protein existence level 1. Ubiquitin-like modifier that plays a role in intracellular transport of GABA(A) receptors and its interaction with the cytoskeleton (PubMed:9892355). Involved in autophagy: while LC3s are involved in elongation of the phagophore membrane, the GABARAP/GATE-16 subfamily is essential for a later stage in autophagosome maturation (PubMed:15169837, PubMed:20562859, PubMed:22948227). Through its interaction with the reticulophagy receptor TEX264, participates in the remodeling of subdomai
   1351..2061    +  CDS            mTagBFP2: mTagBFP2 is a basic (constitutively fluorescent) blue fluorescent protein published in 2011, derived from Entacmaea quadricolor. It is reported to be a very rapidly-maturing monomer with very low acid sensitivity.
   2062..2082    +  misc_feature   MCS (fragment): multiple cloning site
   2083..2433    +  CDS            GABARAP: GBRAP_HUMAN - Also known as FLC3B. Experimental evidence at protein level: Swiss-Prot protein existence level 1. Ubiquitin-like modifier that plays a role in intracellular transport of GABA(A) receptors and its interaction with the cytoskeleton (PubMed:9892355). Involved in autophagy: while LC3s are involved in elongation of the phagophore membrane, the GABARAP/GATE-16 subfamily is essential for a later stage in autophagosome maturation (PubMed:15169837, PubMed:20562859, PubMed:22948227). Through its interaction with the reticulophagy receptor TEX264, participates in the remodeling of subdomai
   2468..2692    +  polyA_signal   bGH poly(A) signal: bovine growth hormone polyadenylation signal
   2696..2717    +  promoter       SV40 promoter (fragment): SV40 enhancer and early promoter
   2738..2971    +  rep_origin     f1 ori (fragment) (sequence partly withheld): f1 bacteriophage origin of replication; arrow indicates direction of (+) strand synthesis
   2976..3023    +  protein_bind   FRT: FLP-mediated recombination occurs in the 8-bp core sequence TCTAGAAA (Turan and Bode, 2011). FLP recombinase from the Saccharomyces cerevisiae 2μ plasmid
   3031..4053    +  CDS            HygR: aminoglycoside phosphotransferase from E. coli; aph(4)-Ia; confers resistance to hygromycin
   4063..4188    +  CDS            ble (fragment): BLE_KLEPN - Experimental evidence at protein level: Swiss-Prot protein existence level 1. Binding protein with a strong affinity to the bleomycin family of antibiotics. Binds to CL990; an antimitotic-antibiotic compound. From Klebsiella pneumoniae.
   4183..4304    +  polyA_signal   SV40 poly(A) signal: SV40 polyadenylation signal
   4377..4393    -  protein_bind   lac operator: The lac repressor binds to the lac operator to inhibit transcription in E. coli. This inhibition can be relieved by adding lactose or isopropyl-β-D-thiogalactopyranoside (IPTG). lac repressor encoded by lacI
   4401..4431    -  promoter       lac promoter: promoter for the E. coli lac operon
   4446..4467    -  protein_bind   CAP binding site: CAP binding activates transcription in the presence of cAMP. E. coli catabolite activator protein
   4480..4572    -  CDS            lacI (fragment): lac repressor; lacI; The lac repressor binds to the lac operator to inhibit transcription in E. coli. This inhibition can be relieved by adding lactose or isopropyl-β-D-thiogalactopyranoside (IPTG).
   4755..5343    -  rep_origin     ori: high-copy-number ColE1/pMB1/pBR322/pUC origin of replication
   5514..6374    -  CDS            AmpR: β-lactamase; bla; confers resistance to ampicillin, carbenicillin, and related antibiotics
   6375..6479    -  promoter       AmpR promoter: bla
