[The description below was written by a language model from this plasmid's Addgene catalogue record and pLannotate feature annotations shown in this document.]
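Description:
pcDNA5/FRT/TO GABARAP(G116A)-mTagBFP2-GABARAP(5X) is a 6.5 kb mammalian expression plasmid built on the commercial pcDNA5/FRT/TO backbone, in which most of the multiple cloning site was replaced by a short PmeI/PspOMI (ApaI) linker and a second PmeI site was removed. In E. coli it is maintained as a high-copy plasmid through a ColE1/pUC-type origin and selected with ampicillin via the bla gene. A partial f1 origin and small lac-region remnants are also annotated in the backbone.

The 1,461 bp insert encodes a "split tandem" fusion: human GABARAP, then the blue fluorescent protein mTagBFP2 (derived from Entacmaea quadricolor), then a second GABARAP copy joined through a short linker. The upstream GABARAP carries G116A. This residue is the C-terminal glycine normally exposed by processing and used for lipid conjugation of ATG8-family proteins, so the change would be expected to keep the fusion intact at that junction. The downstream copy carries five alanine substitutions of basic N-terminal residues (K2A, K13A, R15A, K20A, K23A). Transcription is driven by the CMV enhancer/promoter followed by two tet operator sites, annotated here as short tetO-containing fragments, and terminates at the bGH polyadenylation signal. In cells expressing Tet repressor, expression is therefore tetracycline- or doxycycline-inducible.

An FRT site lies directly upstream of a hygromycin resistance gene with an SV40 poly(A) signal. No promoter is annotated directly upstream of this gene, the arrangement used for Flp-mediated single-copy integration into FRT-bearing host lines, with hygromycin selection of integrants. The associated publication concerns avidity-driven association of a fluorescent GABARAP tandem with microtubules in living cells. The record does not state the specific role of the 5X variant in that work.
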