Addgene plasmid #218425: pcDNA5/FRT/TO GABARAP(G116A)-mTagBFP2-GABARAP(5X)
Purpose: Expression of GABARAP split tandem protein with mTagBFP2, 5X: K2A, K13A, R15A, K20A, K23A
Depositing lab: Dieter Willbold. Depositing organization: Forschungszentrum Juelich GmbH. Publication: Highlighting the hidden: monitoring the avidity-driven association of a fluorescent GABARAP tandem with microtubules in living cells. Uffing A, Gold L, Gensch T, Weiergraber OH, Hoffmann S, Willbold D. Autophagy Rep. 2024 May 16;3(1):2348899. doi: 10.1080/27694127.2024.2348899. eCollection 2024. PubMed 40395516.
Backbone
  Vector backbone: pcDNA5/FRT/TO
  Backbone manufacturer: Thermo Fisher
  Backbone size w/o insert (bp): 5049
  Total vector size (bp): 6510
  Modifications to backbone: Part of MCS removed (TTAAGCTTGGTACCGAGCTCGGATCCACTAGTCCAGTGTGGTGGAATTCTGCAGATATCCAGCACAGTGGCGGCCGCTCGAGTCTAGA), --> PmeI site followed by PspOMI site (TTTAAACGGGCCC), second PmeI site removed (gt --> ac) downstream of ApaI site
  Vector type: Mammalian Expression
  Selectable markers: Hygromycin
Growth in bacteria
  Bacterial resistance: Ampicillin, 100 μg/mL
  Growth temperature: 37°C
  Growth strain: DH5alpha
  Copy number: High Copy
Gene/Insert
  Gene/Insert name: GABARAP(G116A)-mTagBFP2-GABARAP(5X)
  Species: H. sapiens (human); Entacmaea quadricolor
  Insert size (bp): 1461
  Mutation: 5X: K2A, K13A, R15A, K20A, K23A mutations of downstream GABARAP, G116A mutation of upstream GABARAP
  Entrez Gene: GABARAP (a.k.a. ATG8A, GABARAP-a, MM46)
  Promoter: CMV
  Tag / fusion protein: mTagBFP2
  Cloning method: Restriction Enzyme; 5′ cloning site PmeI (not destroyed); 3′ cloning site ApaI (not destroyed)
  Sequencing primers: 5′ CMV-fw; 3′ BGH-rev
Terms and licenses: Academic/Nonprofit Terms; Industry Terms: Not Available to Industry
How to cite: pcDNA5/FRT/TO GABARAP(G116A)-mTagBFP2-GABARAP(5X) was a gift from Dieter Willbold (Addgene plasmid # 218425 ; http://n2t.net/addgene:218425 ; RRID:Addgene_218425)
