>Addgene plasmid #218425 | pcDNA5/FRT/TO GABARAP(G116A)-mTagBFP2-GABARAP(5X) | depositor partial sequence | sequence record 425667 | sequencing result, CMV-fw
ATCTCCCTATCAGTGATAGAGATCGTCGACGAGCTCGTTTAGTGAACCGTCAGATCGCCTGGAGACGCCA
TCCACGCTGTTTTGACCTCCATAGAAGACACCGGGACCGATCCAGCCTCCGGACTCTAGCGTTTAAACGC
AACCATGAAGTTCGTGTACAAAGAAGAGCATCCGTTCGAGAAGCGCCGCTCTGAGGGCGAGAAGATCCGA
AAGAAATACCCGGACCGGGTGCCGGTGATAGTAGAAAAGGCTCCCAAAGCTCGGATAGGAGACCTGGACA
AAAAGAAATACCTGGTGCCTTCTGATCTCACAGTTGGTCAGTTCTACTTCTTGATCCGGAAGCGAATTCA
TCTCCGAGCTGAGGATGCCTTGTTTTTCTTTGTCAACAATGTCATTCCACCCACCAGTGCCACAATGGGT
CAGCTGTACCAGGAACACCATGAAGAAGACTTCTTTCTCTACATTGCCTACAGTGACGAAAGTGTCTACG
CTCTGTCCGGATCAGATGGATCCATGGTGTCTAAGGGCGAAGAGCTGATTAAGGAGAACATGCACATGAA
GCTGTACATGGAGGGCACCGTGGACAACCATCACTTCAAGTGCACATCCGAGGGCGAAGGCAAGCCCTAC
GAGGGCACCCAGACCATGAGAATCAAGGTGGTCGAGGGCGGCCCTCTCCCCTTCGCCTTCGACATCCTGG
CTACTAGCTTCCTCTACGGCAGCAAGACCTTCATCAACCACACCCAGGGCATCCCCGACTTCTTCAAGCA
GTCCTTCCCTGAGGGCTTCACATGGGAGAGAGTCACCACATACGAAGACGGGGGCGTGCTGACCGCTACC
CAGGACACCAGCCTCCAGGACGGCTGCCTCATCTACAACGTCAAGATCAGAGGGGTGAACTTCACATCCA
ACGGCCCTGTGATGCAGAAGAAAACACTCGGCTGGGAGGCCTTCACCGAGACGCTGTACCCCGCTGACGG
CGGCCTGGAAGGCAGAAACGACATGGCCCTGAAGCTCGTGG
