>Addgene plasmid #218425 | pcDNA5/FRT/TO GABARAP(G116A)-mTagBFP2-GABARAP(5X) | depositor partial sequence | sequence record 425668 | sequencing result, BGH-rev (TAGAAGGCACAGTCGAGG)
GTCACTGTAGGCAATGTAGAGAAAGAAGTCTTCTTCATGGTGTTCCTGGTACAGCTGACCCATTGTGGCA
CTGGTGGGTGGAATGACATTGTTGACAAAGAAAAACAAGGCATCCTCAGCTCGGAGATGAATTCGCTTCC
GGATCAAGAAGTAGAACTGACCAACTGTGAGATCAGAAGGCACCAGGTATTTCTTTTTGTCCAGGTCTCC
TATCCGAGCTTTGGGAGCCTTTTCTACTATCACCGGCACCCGGTCCGGGTATTTGGCTCGGATTGCCTCG
CCCTCAGATGCGCGCGCCTCGAACGGATGCTCTTCTTTGTACACGAATGCCATAGCTCGAGATCTGAGTC
CGGAATTAAGCTTGTGCCCCAGTTTGCTAGGGAGGTCGCAGTATCTGGCCACTGCCACCTCGTGCTGCTC
GACGTAGGTCTCGTTGTTGGCCTCCTTGATTCTTTCCAGTCTGTAGTCCACATAGTAGACGCCAGGCATC
TTGAGGTTCTTAGCGGGTTTCTTGGATCTATATGTGGTCTTGGCGTTTGCGATCAGATGGCTCCCGCCCA
CGAGCTTCAGGGCCATGTCGTTTCTGCCTTCCAGGCCGCCGTCAGCGGGGTACAGCGTCTCGGTGAAGGC
CTCCCAGCCGAGTGTTTTCTTCTGCATCACAGGGCCGTTGGATGTGAAGTTCACCCCTCTGATCTTGACG
TTGTAGATGAGGCAGCCGTCCTGGAGGCTGGTGTCCTGGGTAGCGGTCAGCACGCCCCCGTCTTCGTATG
TGGTGACTCTCTCCCATGTGAAGCCCTCAGGGAAGGACTGCTTGAAGAAGTCGGGGATGCCCTGGGTGTG
GTTGATGAAGGTCTTGCTGCCGTAGAGGAAGCTAGTAGCCAGGATGTCGAAGGCGAAGGGGAGAGGGCCG
CCCTCGACCACCTTGATTCTCATGGTCTGGGTGCCCTCGTAGGGCTTGCCTTCGCCCTCGGATGTGCACT
TGAAGTGATGGTTGTCCACGGTGCCCTCCATGTACAGCTTCATGTGCATGTTCTCCTTAATCAGCTCTTC
GCCC
